Addgene plasmid #176426: pVRC8400-SARS-CoV-2-NTD-B.1.351-AVI
Purpose: Expresses SARS-CoV-2 NTD domain from the B.1.351 variant with single chain Fc, HRV3C protease cleavage site, and AVI tag
Depositing lab: Peter Kwong. Depositing organization: National Institute of Allergy and Infectious Diseases (NIAID). Publication: Molecular probes of spike ectodomain and its subdomains for SARS-CoV-2 variants, Alpha through Omicron. Teng IT, Nazzari AF, Choe M, Liu T, Oliveira de Souza M, Petrova Y, Tsybovsky Y, Wang S, Zhang B, Artamonov M, Madan B, Huang A, Lopez Acevedo SN, Pan X, Ruckwardt TJ, DeKosky BJ, Mascola JR, Misasi J, Sullivan NJ, Zhou T, Kwong PD. PLoS One. 2022 May 24;17(5):e0268767. doi: 10.1371/journal.pone.0268767. eCollection 2022. PubMed 35609088.
Backbone
  Vector backbone: pVRC8400
  Vector type: Mammalian Expression
Growth in bacteria
  Bacterial resistance: Kanamycin, 50 μg/mL
  Growth temperature: 37°C
  Growth strain: DH5alpha
  Copy number: Unknown
Gene/Insert
  Gene/Insert name: SARS-CoV-2-NTD-B.1.351
  Mutation: L18F, D80A, D215G, 242-244del, R246I
  Entrez Gene: S (a.k.a. GU280_gp02, spike glycoprotein)
  Tag / fusion protein: scFc (N terminal on insert); HRV3C (N terminal on insert); AVI (C terminal on insert)
Terms and licenses: Academic/Nonprofit Terms; Industry Terms: Not Available to Industry
How to cite: pVRC8400-SARS-CoV-2-NTD-B.1.351-AVI was a gift from Peter Kwong (Addgene plasmid # 176426 ; http://n2t.net/addgene:176426 ; RRID:Addgene_176426)
