[The description below was written by a language model from this plasmid's Addgene catalogue record and pLannotate feature annotations shown in this document.]
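Description:
pVRC8400-SARS-CoV-2-NTD-B.1.351-AVI is a mammalian expression plasmid built on the pVRC8400 backbone for producing a soluble, taggable form of the N-terminal domain (NTD) of the SARS-CoV-2 spike glycoprotein from the B.1.351 variant. It is propagated in E. coli through a high-copy ColE1/pUC-type origin and selected with kanamycin via an aph(3')-Ia KanR gene. The annotated fragments of rop, bom, β-lactamase and a Tn903 transposase gene appear to be non-functional remnants of the backbone's construction history rather than working parts.

Expression is driven by the human CMV immediate-early enhancer and promoter, followed by a truncated HTLV-1 5' LTR segment and a portion of CMV intron A, an arrangement that boosts transcript processing and expression. The cassette ends in a bovine growth hormone polyadenylation signal. The open reading frame begins with a short sequence matching a mouse immunoglobulin heavy-chain variable region, most likely serving as a secretion leader. It continues into human IgG1 constant-region sequence corresponding to the single-chain Fc (scFc), and then into the spike fragment encoding the NTD. The insert carries the variant-defining changes L18F, D80A, D215G, deletion of residues 242–244, and R246I. According to the record, an HRV3C protease cleavage site lies between the scFc and the NTD and an AVI tag sits at the C terminus, although neither short element was picked up in the feature table.

This design allows the secreted fusion to be captured through its Fc portion, the NTD to be released by HRV3C cleavage, and the AVI tag to be site-specifically biotinylated. The result is a molecular probe for applications such as characterising antibody binding or sorting antigen-specific B cells, consistent with the associated work on variant spike probes.
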