Features (pLannotate 1.2.2; 15 found; start..end, strand, type, name):
     47..82      +  CDS            rop (fragment): Rop protein, which maintains plasmids at low copy number; rop
    184..282     +  misc_feature   bom (fragment): basis of mobility region from pBR322
    368..747     +  enhancer       CMV enhancer: human cytomegalovirus immediate early enhancer
    748..951     +  promoter       CMV promoter: human cytomegalovirus (CMV) immediate early promoter
   1040..1267    +  LTR            5' LTR (truncated) (fragment): truncated 5' long terminal repeat (LTR) from human T-cell leukemia virus (HTLV) type 1
   1271..1381    +  intron         CMV intron (fragment): modified intron A from human cytomegalovirus
   1432..1500    +  CDS            Ighv1-61 (fragment): HVM05_MOUSE - Also known as Igh-VJ558. Experimental evidence at protein level: Swiss-Prot protein existence level 1. From Mus musculus (Mouse).
   1834..2850    +  CDS            IGHG1: IGHG1_HUMAN - Experimental evidence at protein level: Swiss-Prot protein existence level 1. Constant region of immunoglobulin heavy chains. Immunoglobulins, also known as antibodies, are membrane-bound or secreted glycoproteins produced by B lymphocytes. In the recognition phase of humoral immunity, the membrane-bound immunoglobulins serve as receptors which, upon binding of a specific antigen, trigger the clonal expansion and differentiation of B lymphocytes into immunoglobulins- secreting plasma cells. Secreted immunoglobulins mediate the effector phase of humoral immunity, which results in
   2905..3771    +  CDS            S (fragment): SPIKE_SARS2 - Experimental evidence at protein level: Swiss-Prot protein existence level 1. [Spike glycoprotein]: May down-regulate host tetherin (BST2) by lysosomal degradation, thereby counteracting its antiviral activity. From Severe acute respiratory syndrome coronavirus 2 (2019-nCoV) (SARS-CoV-2).
   3869..4093    +  polyA_signal   bGH poly(A) signal: bovine growth hormone polyadenylation signal
   4631..5219    -  rep_origin     ori: high-copy-number ColE1/pMB1/pBR322/pUC origin of replication
   5391..5462    -  CDS            bla(M) (fragment): β-lactamase lacking the signal sequence; bla(M); allows cytosolic expression of β-lactamase
   5474..5620    -  CDS            TRA2_ECOLX (fragment): Protein predicted: Swiss-Prot protein existence level 4. Required for transposition of transposon Tn903. From Escherichia coli.
   5761..6576    -  CDS            KanR: aminoglycoside phosphotransferase; aph(3')-Ia; confers resistance to kanamycin in bacteria or G418 (Geneticin®) in eukaryotes
   6699..6786    -  promoter       AmpR promoter (fragment): bla
>Addgene plasmid #176426 | pVRC8400-SARS-CoV-2-NTD-B.1.351-AVI | addgene full sequence | sequence record 347180 | Addgene NGS Result
CATGACATTAACCTATAAAAATAGGCGTATCACGAGGCCCTTTCGTCTCGCGCGTTTCGGTGATGACGGT
GAAAACCTCTGACACATGCAGCTCCCGGAGACGGTCACAGCTTGTCTGTAAGCGGATGCCGGGAGCAGAC
AAGCCCGTCAGGGCGCGTCAGCGGGTGTTGGCGGGTGTCGGGGCTGGCTTAACTATGCGGCATCAGAGCA
GATTGTACTGAGAGTGCACCATATGCGGTGTGAAATACCGCACAGATGCGTAAGGAGAAAATACCGCATC
AGATTGGCTATTGGCCATTGCATACGTTGTATCCATATCATAATATGTACATTTATATTGGCTCATGTCC
AACATTACCGCCATGTTGACATTGATTATTGACTAGTTATTAATAGTAATCAATTACGGGGTCATTAGTT
CATAGCCCATATATGGAGTTCCGCGTTACATAACTTACGGTAAATGGCCCGCCTGGCTGACCGCCCAACG
ACCCCCGCCCATTGACGTCAATAATGACGTATGTTCCCATAGTAACGCCAATAGGGACTTTCCATTGACG
TCAATGGGTGGAGTATTTACGGTAAACTGCCCACTTGGCAGTACATCAAGTGTATCATATGCCAAGTACG
CCCCCTATTGACGTCAATGACGGTAAATGGCCCGCCTGGCATTATGCCCAGTACATGACCTTATGGGACT
TTCCTACTTGGCAGTACATCTACGTATTAGTCATCGCTATTACCATGGTGATGCGGTTTTGGCAGTACAT
CAATGGGCGTGGATAGCGGTTTGACTCACGGGGATTTCCAAGTCTCCACCCCATTGACGTCAATGGGAGT
TTGTTTTGGCACCAAAATCAACGGGACTTTCCAAAATGTCGTAACAACTCCGCCCCATTGACGCAAATGG
GCGGTAGGCGTGTACGGTGGGAGGTCTATATAAGCAGAGCTCGTTTAGTGAACCGTCAGATCGCCTGGAG
ACGCCATCCACGCTGTTTTGACCTCCATAGAAGACACCGGGACCGATCCAGCCTCCATCGGCTCGCATCT
CTCCTTCACGCGCCCGCCGCCCTACCTGAGGCCGCCATCCACGCCGGTTGAGTCGCGTTCTGCCGCCTCC
CGCCTGTGGTGCCTCCTGAACTGCGTCCGCCGTCTAGGTAAGTTTAAAGCTCAGGTCGAGACCGGGCCTT
TGTCCGGCGCTCCCTTGGAGCCTACCTAGACTCAGCCGGCTCTCCACGCTTTGCCTGACCCTGCTTGCTC
AACTCTAGTTAACGGTGGAGGGCAGTGTAGTCTGAGCAGTACTCGTTGCTGCCGCGCGCGCCACCAGACA
TAATAGCTGACAGACTAACAGACTGTTCCTTTCCATGGGTCTTTTCTGCAGTCACCGTCGTCGACACGTG
TGATCAGATATCGCGGCCGCTCTAGACCACCATGGGATGGTCATGTATCATCCTTTTTCTAGTAGCAACT
GCAACCGGTGTACATTCCGCACCAGAGCTGCTGGGAGGACCTAGCGTGTTCCTGTTTCCCCCTAAGCCTA
AGGACACCCTGATGATCAGCCGGACCCCAGAGGTGACATGCGTGGTGGTGGACGTGTCCCACGAGGACCC
CGAGGTGAAGTTCAACTGGTACGTGGATGGCGTGGAGGTGCACAATGCCAAGACCAAGCCAAGGGAGGAG
CAGTACAACTCTACCTATCGCGTGGTGAGCGTGCTGACAGTGCTGCACCAGGACTGGCTGAACGGCAAGG
AGTACAAGTGTAAGGTGTCTAATAAGGCCCTGCCTGCCCCAATCGAGAAGACCATCAGCAAGGCAAAGGG
ACAGCCAAGGGAGCCTCAGGTGTATACCCTGCCACCCAGCCGCGACGAGCTGACAAAGAACCAGGTGTCC
CTGTACTGCCTGGTGAAGGGCTTCTATCCTTCCGATATCGCCGTGGAGTGGGAGTCTAATGGCCAGCCAG
AGAACAATTACAAGACCACACCTCCAGTGCTGGACTCCGATGGCTCTTTCTTTCTGTATTCCAAGCTGAC
CGTGGATAAGAGCCGGTGGCAGCAGGGCAACGTGTTTAGCTGTTCCGTGATGCACGAGGCCCTGCACAAT
CACTACACACAGAAGTCTCTGAGCCTGTCCCCCGGCAAGGGAGGAGGAGGCAGCGGCGGAGGAGGCTCCG
GAGGCGGCGGCTCTGGCGGCGGCGGCAGCGCCCCTGAACTGCTGGGAGGACCAAGCGTGTTCCTGTTTCC
ACCTAAGCCCAAAGATACCCTGATGATCTCCAGGACCCCTGAAGTCACCTGCGTGGTCGTGGACGTGTCT
CATGAGGACCCCGAAGTCAAGTTCAACTGGTACGTGGACGGAGTCGAAGTCCATAACGCCAAGACCAAGC
CTAGAGAAGAGCAGTACAACTCCACCTATAGAGTGGTGTCTGTGCTGACAGTGCTGCATCAGGATTGGCT
GAATGGCAAGGAATATAAGTGTAAGGTGAGCAATAAGGCCCTGCCCGCCCCTATCGAGAAGACCATCTCT
AAAGCCAAAGGACAGCCAAGGGAGCCACAGGTGTATACACTGCCACCCAGCCGGGACGAGCTGACCAAGA
ACCAGGTGAGCCTGACATGTCTGGTCAAGGGCTTCTACCCCAGTGACATTGCTGTGGAGTGGGAGTCCAA
TGGCCAGCCTGAGAACAATTATAAAACTACCCCACCAGTGCTGGACAGCGATGGCTCCTTCTTTCTGACC
AGCAAGCTGACAGTGGATAAGTCCCGCTGGCAGCAGGGAAACGTGTTTTCTTGTAGCGTGATGCATGAGG
CCCTGCATAACCACTACACCCAGAAGTCCCTGTCTCTGAGCCCAGGCAAGGGAGGCAGCGGAGGCGGAGG
CAGCGGAGGCCTGGAGGTGCTGTTTCAGGGCCCTCAGTGCGTGAACTTCACCACCCGAACCCAGCTCCCA
CCAGCCTACACCAACAGCTTTACACGGGGCGTGTACTACCCTGACAAGGTGTTCAGATCTAGCGTCCTGC
ACAGCACTCAGGACCTCTTCCTGCCGTTCTTCAGCAACGTGACATGGTTCCACGCCATCCACGTGAGCGG
CACAAACGGAACCAAGCGGTTTGCTAACCCCGTCCTGCCATTCAATGATGGAGTTTACTTCGCCAGTACC
GAGAAGAGTAACATCATCCGGGGCTGGATCTTCGGCACCACCCTGGATAGCAAAACACAGAGCCTCCTGA
TCGTGAACAATGCCACGAACGTCGTGATCAAGGTGTGCGAGTTCCAGTTTTGCAATGATCCTTTCCTGGG
TGTGTACTACCACAAGAACAACAAGAGCTGGATGGAAAGCGAGTTCAGAGTCTACAGCAGCGCCAACAAC
TGCACATTCGAGTACGTCTCTCAGCCTTTTCTGATGGACCTTGAGGGGAAACAAGGCAACTTCAAGAACC
TGAGAGAATTCGTGTTCAAGAACATCGACGGCTACTTCAAAATCTACTCCAAGCACACACCCATCAACCT
GGTCCGGGGCCTCCCTCAGGGCTTCAGCGCCCTGGAACCCCTGGTCGACCTGCCCATAGGCATCAACATA
ACGCGGTTCCAAACCCTGCATATCTCCTACCTGACTCCTGGCGACAGCAGCAGCGGATGGACCGCCGGAG
CTGCAGCCTACTATGTGGGCTACCTGCAACCTAGAACCTTCCTGCTGAAGTACAACGAGAACGGCACAAT
CACAGACGCCGTCGACTGCGCCCTGGACCCTCTCTCTGAGACAAAGTGCACCCTGAAGTCCGGAGGAGGC
CTGGTGCCACAGCAGAGCGGAGGCCTGAACGACATCTTCGAGGCCCAGAAGATCGAGTGGCACGAGGGCT
GATGAGGATCCAGATCTGCTGTGCCTTCTAGTTGCCAGCCATCTGTTGTTTGCCCCTCCCCCGTGCCTTC
CTTGACCCTGGAAGGTGCCACTCCCACTGTCCTTTCCTAATAAAATGAGGAAATTGCATCGCATTGTCTG
AGTAGGTGTCATTCTATTCTGGGGGGTGGGGTGGGGCAGGACAGCAAGGGGGAGGATTGGGAAGACAATA
GCAGGCATGCTGGGGATGCGGTGGGCTCTATGGGTACCCAGGTGCTGAAGAATTGACCCGGTTCCTCCTG
GGCCAGAAAGAAGCAGGCACATCCCCTTCTCTGTGACACACCCTGTCCACGCCCCTGGTTCTTAGTTCCA
GCCCCACTCATAGGACACTCATAGCTCAGGAGGGCTCCGCCTTCAATCCCACCCGCTAAAGTACTTGGAG
CGGTCTCTCCCTCCCTCATCAGCCCACCAAACCAAACCTAGCCTCCAAGAGTGGGAAGAAATTAAAGCAA
GATAGGCTATTAAGTGCAGAGGGAGAGAAAATGCCTCCAACATGTGAGGAAGTAATGAGAGAAATCATAG
AATTTTAAGGCCATGATTTAAGGCCATCATGGCCTTAATCTTCCGCTTCCTCGCTCACTGACTCGCTGCG
CTCGGTCGTTCGGCTGCGGCGAGCGGTATCAGCTCACTCAAAGGCGGTAATACGGTTATCCACAGAATCA
GGGGATAACGCAGGAAAGAACATGTGAGCAAAAGGCCAGCAAAAGGCCAGGAACCGTAAAAAGGCCGCGT
TGCTGGCGTTTTTCCATAGGCTCCGCCCCCCTGACGAGCATCACAAAAATCGACGCTCAAGTCAGAGGTG
GCGAAACCCGACAGGACTATAAAGATACCAGGCGTTTCCCCCTGGAAGCTCCCTCGTGCGCTCTCCTGTT
CCGACCCTGCCGCTTACCGGATACCTGTCCGCCTTTCTCCCTTCGGGAAGCGTGGCGCTTTCTCATAGCT
CACGCTGTAGGTATCTCAGTTCGGTGTAGGTCGTTCGCTCCAAGCTGGGCTGTGTGCACGAACCCCCCGT
TCAGCCCGACCGCTGCGCCTTATCCGGTAACTATCGTCTTGAGTCCAACCCGGTAAGACACGACTTATCG
CCACTGGCAGCAGCCACTGGTAACAGGATTAGCAGAGCGAGGTATGTAGGCGGTGCTACAGAGTTCTTGA
AGTGGTGGCCTAACTACGGCTACACTAGAAGAACAGTATTTGGTATCTGCGCTCTGCTGAAGCCAGTTAC
CTTCGGAAAAAGAGTTGGTAGCTCTTGATCCGGCAAACAAACCACCGCTGGTAGCGGTGGTTTTTTTGTT
TGCAAGCAGCAGATTACGCGCAGAAAAAAAGGATCTCAAGAAGATCCTTTGATCTTTTCTACGGGGTCTG
ACGCTCAGTGGAACGAAAACTCACGTTAAGGGATTTTGGTCATGAGATTATCAAAAAGGATCTTCACCTA
GATCCTTTTAAATTAAAAATGAAGTTTTAAATCAATCTAAAGTATATATGAGTAAACTTGGTCTGACAGT
TACCAATGCTTAATCAGTGAGGCACCTATCTCAGCGATCTGTCTATTTCGTTCATCCATAGTTGCCTGAC
TCGGGGGGGGGGGGCGCTGAGGTCTGCCTCGTGAAGAAGGTGTTGCTGACTCATACCAGGCCTGAATCGC
CCCATCATCCAGCCAGAAAGTGAGGGAGCCACGGTTGATGAGAGCTTTGTTGTAGGTGGACCAGTTGGTG
ATTTTGAACTTTTGCTTTGCCACGGAACGGTCTGCGTTGTCGGGAAGATGCGTGATCTGATCCTTCAACT
CAGCAAAAGTTCGATTTATTCAACAAAGCCGCCGTCCCGTCAAGTCAGCGTAATGCTCTGCCAGTGTTAC
AACCAATTAACCAATTCTGATTAGAAAAACTCATCGAGCATCAAATGAAACTGCAATTTATTCATATCAG
GATTATCAATACCATATTTTTGAAAAAGCCGTTTCTGTAATGAAGGAGAAAACTCACCGAGGCAGTTCCA
TAGGATGGCAAGATCCTGGTATCGGTCTGCGATTCCGACTCGTCCAACATCAATACAACCTATTAATTTC
CCCTCGTCAAAAATAAGGTTATCAAGTGAGAAATCACCATGAGTGACGACTGAATCCGGTGAGAATGGCA
AAAGCTTATGCATTTCTTTCCAGACTTGTTCAACAGGCCAGCCATTACGCTCGTCATCAAAATCACTCGC
ATCAACCAAACCGTTATTCATTCGTGATTGCGCCTGAGCGAGACGAAATACGCGATCGCTGTTAAAAGGA
CAATTACAAACAGGAATCGAATGCAACCGGCGCAGGAACACTGCCAGCGCATCAACAATATTTTCACCTG
AATCAGGATATTCTTCTAATACCTGGAATGCTGTTTTCCCGGGGATCGCAGTGGTGAGTAACCATGCATC
ATCAGGAGTACGGATAAAATGCTTGATGGTCGGAAGAGGCATAAATTCCGTCAGCCAGTTTAGTCTGACC
ATCTCATCTGTAACATCATTGGCAACGCTACCTTTGCCATGTTTCAGAAACAACTCTGGCGCATCGGGCT
TCCCATACAATCGATAGATTGTCGCACCTGATTGCCCGACATTATCGCGAGCCCATTTATACCCATATAA
ATCAGCATCCATGTTGGAATTTAATCGCGGCCTCGAGCAAGACGTTTCCCGTTGAATATGGCTCATAACA
CCCCTTGTATTACTGTTTATGTAAGCAGACAGTTTTATTGTTCATGATGATATATTTTTATCTTGTGCAA
TGTAACATCAGAGATTTTGAGACACAACGTGGCTTTCCCCCCCCCCCCATTATTGAAGCATTTATCAGGG
TTATTGTCTCATGAGCGGATACATATTTGAATGTATTTAGAAAAATAAACAAATAGGGGTTCCGCGCACA
TTTCCCCGAAAAGTGCCACCTGACGTCTAAGAAACCATTATTAT
